Addgene plasmid #214009: pEM7071
Purpose: PrpsM driven expression of ssrA-tagged mScarlet-I (ASV)
Depositing lab: Marc Erhardt. Depositing organization: Humboldt-Universitaet zu Berlin. Publication: Fluorescent tools for the standardized work in Gram-negative bacteria. Delgadillo-Guevara M, Halte M, Erhardt M, Popp PF. J Biol Eng. 2024 Apr 8;18(1):25. doi: 10.1186/s13036-024-00420-9. PubMed 38589953.
Backbone
  Vector backbone: pKH70-PrpsM
  Vector type: Bacterial Expression
Growth in bacteria
  Bacterial resistance: Ampicillin, 100 μg/mL
  Growth temperature: 37°C
  Growth strain: DH5alpha
  Copy number: Low Copy
Gene/Insert
  Gene/Insert name: mScarlet-I-ASV
  Species: Synthetic
  Promoter: PrpsM
  Cloning method: Gibson Cloning
Terms and licenses: Academic/Nonprofit Terms; Industry Terms: Not Available to Industry
How to cite: pEM7071 was a gift from Marc Erhardt (Addgene plasmid # 214009 ; http://n2t.net/addgene:214009 ; RRID:Addgene_214009)
