[The description below was written by a language model from this plasmid's Addgene catalogue record and pLannotate feature annotations shown in this document.]
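Description:
pEM7071 is a small (about 3.3 kb) bacterial expression plasmid built on the pKH70-PrpsM backbone and designed for constitutive production of a destabilised red fluorescent reporter in Gram-negative bacteria. It is propagated in E. coli under ampicillin selection, provided by a β-lactamase gene with its own bla promoter, followed by a lambda t0 terminator. The catalogue lists it as low copy. The annotation software detects fragments matching the p15A and RSF origins together with an RNAI regulatory RNA, consistent with a p15A-type replicon, although no full-length origin is annotated.

The payload, assembled by Gibson cloning, is a synthetic mScarlet-I coding sequence driven by PrpsM, the promoter of the ribosomal protein gene rpsM. The promoter itself is not annotated. However, the region upstream of the reporter contains an rpmJ coding sequence and the alpha operon ribosome binding site element, which suggests that the promoter fragment carries native chromosomal context from this ribosomal protein locus. mScarlet-I is a rapidly maturing monomeric red fluorescent protein. Here it is fused at its C-terminus to an ssrA degradation tag, which directs the protein to the ClpXP and ClpAP proteases. The record specifies the ASV variant of the tag. The automated annotation reports only a partial match to the related LVA variant, as expected for tags that differ in their terminal residues. An rrnB T1 terminator closes the cassette.

Because the tag shortens the reporter's half-life, fluorescence tracks current promoter activity more closely rather than accumulating over time. The plasmid belongs to a standardised toolkit of fluorescent reporters for Gram-negative bacteria, where it can serve as a reference for comparing degradation tag variants or for monitoring dynamic gene expression.
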