Features (pLannotate 1.2.2; 11 found; start..end, strand, type, name):
     86..199     +  CDS            rpmJ (sequence withheld): RL36_ECOLI - Experimental evidence at protein level: Swiss-Prot protein existence level 1. From Escherichia coli (strain K12).
    269..380     +  ncRNA          Alpha RBS: Accession: RF00140 - Alpha operon ribosome binding site
    478..1173    +  CDS            mScarlet-I: mScarlet-I is a basic (constitutively fluorescent) red fluorescent protein published in 2016, derived from synthetic construct. It is reported to be a rapidly-maturing monomer with moderate acid sensitivity.
   1183..1203    +  CDS            ssrA tag (LVA) (fragment): C-terminal peptide that mediates degradation in bacteria through the ClpXP and ClpAP proteases (McGinness et al., 2006) mutant LVA variant that confers accelerated degradation under some conditions (Andersen et al., 1998)
   1230..1316    +  terminator     rrnB T1 terminator: Escherichia coli rrnB; transcription terminator T1 from the E. coli rrnB gene
   1344..1400    -  rep_origin     RSF ori (fragment): Plasmids containing the RSF 1030 origin of replication can be propagated in E. coli cells that contain additional plasmids with compatible origins.
   1487..1831    -  rep_origin     p15A ori (fragment): Plasmids containing the medium-copy-number p15A origin of replication can be propagated in E. coli cells that contain a second plasmid with the ColE1 origin.
   1901..2002    +  ncRNA          RNAI: Accession: RF00106 - RNAI
   2069..2163    -  terminator     lambda t0 terminator: transcription terminator from phage lambda
   2193..3053    -  CDS            AmpR: β-lactamase; bla; confers resistance to ampicillin, carbenicillin, and related antibiotics
   3054..3158    -  promoter       AmpR promoter: bla
>Addgene plasmid #214009 | pEM7071 | addgene full sequence | sequence record 424907 | Addgene NGS Result
CTCGAGGATCCCGGGTACCTGCAGCTAGCGTCGACGAAAGGCTACGGCCGTTAATTGGTCGCCTGAGAAG
TTACGGAGAGTAAAA
[114 nt withheld, positions 86-199]
TGATTTTTTCGCATATTTTTCTTGCAAAGTTGGGTTGAGCTGGCTAGATTAGCCAGCCAATCTTTTGTAT
GTCTGTACGTTTCCATTTGAGTATCCTGAAAACGGGCTTTTCAGCATGGTACGTACATATTAAATAGTAG
GAGTGCATAGTGGCCCGTATAGCAGGCATTAACATTCCTGATCAGAAACACGCCGTGATCGCGTTAACTT
CGATCTACGGTGTCGGCAAGACCCGTTCTAAAGCCATCCTGGCTGGAATTCATAAGGAGGAAAAACATAT
GGTGAGCAAAGGCGAAGCGGTGATTAAAGAATTTATGCGCTTTAAAGTGCATATGGAAGGCAGCATGAAC
GGCCATGAATTTGAAATTGAAGGCGAAGGCGAAGGCCGCCCGTATGAAGGCACCCAGACCGCGAAACTGA
AAGTGACCAAAGGCGGCCCGCTGCCGTTTAGCTGGGATATTCTGAGCCCGCAGTTTATGTATGGCAGCCG
CGCGTTTATTAAACATCCGGCGGATATTCCGGATTATTATAAACAGAGCTTTCCGGAAGGCTTTAAATGG
GAACGCGTGATGAACTTTGAAGATGGCGGCGCGGTGACCGTGACCCAGGATACCAGCCTGGAAGATGGCA
CCCTGATTTATAAAGTGAAACTGCGCGGCACCAACTTTCCGCCGGATGGCCCGGTGATGCAGAAAAAAAC
CATGGGCTGGGAAGCGAGCACCGAACGCCTGTATCCGGAAGATGGCGTGCTGAAAGGCGATATTAAAATG
GCGCTGCGCCTGAAAGATGGCGGCCGCTATCTGGCGGATTTTAAAACCACCTATAAAGCGAAAAAACCGG
TGCAGATGCCGGGCGCGTATAACGTGGATCGCAAACTGGATATTACCAGCCATAACGAAGATTATACCGT
GGTGGAACAGTATGAACGCAGCGAAGGCCGCCATAGCACCGGCGGCATGGATGAACTGTATAAAAGGCCT
GCAGCAAACGACGAAAACTACGCTGCATCAGTTTAATAATCTAGAGGCATCAAATAAAACGAAAGGCTCA
GTCGAAAGACTGGGCCTTTCGTTTTATCTGTTGTTTGTCGGTGAACGCTCTCCTGAGTAGGACAAATCCG
CCGCCCTAGACCTAGGCGGAGATATTCCGCTTCCTCGCTCACTGACTCGCTCCGCTCGGTCGTTCGGCTG
CGGCGAGCGGTACCGGCTTACTGGCGGGGCGGAAATTTCCTGGAAGATGCCAGGAAGAAACTTAACAGGG
AAGCGATAAGGCCACGGCAGAGCCGTTTTTCCATAGGCTCCGCCCCCCTGACAAGCATCACGAAATCTGA
CGCTCAAATCAGTGGTGGCGAAACCCGACAGGACTTAAAGATACCAGGCGTTTCCCCCTGGTGGCTCCCT
CGTGCGCTCTCCTGTTCCTGCCTTTCGGTTTACCGGTGTCACTCCGCTGTTATGGCCGCGTTTATCTCAT
TCCACGCCTGACACTCGGTTCCGGGAAGGCAGTTCGCTCCAAGCTGGACTGTATGCACGAACCCCCCGTT
CAGTCCGACTGCTGCGCCTGTTCCGGTAACTATCGACTTGAGTCCAAGCCGGAAAGACACGACAAAGCGC
CACTGGCAGCAGCCACTGGTAAGAGGGTGTACAAGAGATTACTGATGCAGAGTTCTTGAAGTCAGAGCCA
AACTACGGCTAAACTGGAAGGACGAATTTGGTGGCAGCGGTCTTGTACACCCTGTTACCACGGTTCAGAA
GTTCCCCAACTTACTGAACCTTCGAAAAACCACCTCCCCAGGTGGTTTTTTCGTTTTCAGAGCAAGAGAT
TACGACGCAACGGAAAGGATCTCAAGAGGTTCATCTTACTAGTGCTTGGATTCTCACCAATAAAAAACGC
CCGGCGGCAACCGAGCGTTCTGAACAAATCCAGATGGAGTTCTGAGGTCATTACTGGATCTATCAACAGG
AGTCCAAGCGAGCTCGTAAACTTGGTCTGACAGTTACCAATGCTTAATCAGTGAGGCACCTATCTCAGCG
ATCTGTCTATTTCGTTCATCCATAGTTGCCTGACTCCCCGTCGTGTAGATAACTACGATACGGGAGGGCT
TACCATCTGGCCCCAGTGCTGCAATGATACCGCGAGACCCACGCTCACCGGCTCCAGATTTATCAGCAAT
AAACCAGCCAGCCGGAAGGGCCGAGCGCAGAAGTGGTCCTGCAACTTTATCCGCCTCCATCCAGTCTATT
AATTGTTGCCGGGAAGCTAGAGTAAGTAGTTCGCCAGTTAATAGTTTGCGCAACGTTGTTGCCATTGCTA
CAGGCATCGTGGTGTCACGCTCGTCGTTTGGTATGGCTTCATTCAGCTCCGGTTCCCAACGATCAAGGCG
AGTTACATGATCCCCCATGTTGTGCAAAAAAGCGGTTAGCTCCTTCGGTCCTCCGATCGTTGTCAGAAGT
AAGTTGGCCGCAGTGTTATCACTCATGGTTATGGCAGCACTGCATAATTCTCTTACTGTCATGCCATCCG
TAAGATGCTTTTCTGTGACTGGTGAGTACTCAACCAAGTCATTCTGAGAATAGTGTATGCGGCGACCGAG
TTGCTCTTGCCCGGCGTCAATACGGGATAATACCGCGCCACATAGCAGAACTTTAAAAGTGCTCATCATT
GGAAAACGTTCTTCGGGGCGAAAACTCTCAAGGATCTTACCGCTGTTGAGATCCAGTTCGATGTAACCCA
CTCGTGCACCCAACTGATCTTCAGCATCTTTTACTTTCACCAGCGTTTCTGGGTGAGCAAAAACAGGAAG
GCAAAATGCCGCAAAAAAGGGAATAAGGGCGACACGGAAATGTTGAATACTCATACTCTTCCTTTTTCAA
TATTATTGAAGCATTTATCAGGGTTATTGTCTCATGAGCGGATACATATTTGAATGTATTTAGAAAAATA
AACAAATAGGGGTTCCGCGCACATTTCCCCGAAAAGTGCCACCTGACGTCTAAGAAACCATTATTATCAT
GACATTAACCTATAAAAATAGGCGTATCACGAGGCCCTTTCGTCTTCAC
